>Addgene plasmid #161026 | HfACR1_EYFP_pcDNA3.1 | addgene full sequence | sequence record 316215 | Addgene NGS Result
ACCGACAATTGCATGAAGAATCTGCTTAGGGTTAGGCGTTTTGCGCTGCTTCGCGATGTACGGGCCAGAT
ATACGCGTTGACATTGATTATTGACTAGTTATTAATAGTAATCAATTACGGGGTCATTAGTTCATAGCCC
ATATATGGAGTTCCGCGTTACATAACTTACGGTAAATGGCCCGCCTGGCTGACCGCCCAACGACCCCCGC
CCATTGACGTCAATAATGACGTATGTTCCCATAGTAACGCCAATAGGGACTTTCCATTGACGTCAATGGG
TGGAGTATTTACGGTAAACTGCCCACTTGGCAGTACATCAAGTGTATCATATGCCAAGTACGCCCCCTAT
TGACGTCAATGACGGTAAATGGCCCGCCTGGCATTATGCCCAGTACATGACCTTATGGGACTTTCCTACT
TGGCAGTACATCTACGTATTAGTCATCGCTATTACCATGGTGATGCGGTTTTGGCAGTACATCAATGGGC
GTGGATAGCGGTTTGACTCACGGGGATTTCCAAGTCTCCACCCCATTGACGTCAATGGGAGTTTGTTTTG
GCACCAAAATCAACGGGACTTTCCAAAATGTCGTAACAACTCCGCCCCATTGACGCAAATGGGCGGTAGG
CGTGTACGGTGGGAGGTCTATATAAGCAGAGCTCTCTGGCTAACTAGAGAACCCACTGCTTACTGGCTTA
TCGAAATTAATACGACTCACTATAGGGAGACCCAAGCTGGCTAGTTAAGCTTGGTACCGAGCTCGGATCC
GCCACCATGAGCTACAACGAGACCGTGTGGAGGGAGGACTTCGCACAGGTGCTGCTGGCCCGGCCCCAGA
ACAGCGGCGTGGTGAGCCAGGGAGTGGCAGGAGCAAGGCTGTGCGTGTTTAGCTGTTCCATCGCCCTGCT
GTGCTTCTATACCTTTCAGTGGAGGATCGGCCGCTGTAACCTGCACCCCATCTACGTGCAGTTCGTGACA
TTTTGCGTGTATATCCTGTCTTGTTTCGGCACCACAGATTTTCTGTACATCCCAGTGGTGGACCACGCAG
GAGTGACCTTCGATCTGGCCATCGGCAGATATCTGTTTTGGATGATGACATGCCCTGTGATCATCAGCAA
CGTGAATATCCTGCTGAACATCATGACCCCTGACGATATCGAGCTGCCACAGGTGACATTCATGATGGTG
AAGGACATCGTGATGATCGCCTTTGGCGTGCTGGCCGCCATGCAGCAGAACATCACCCTGAAGTGGATCT
TCAATCTGGCCTCCTACTTCGTGTGCTTTTGGCTGGTGGCCGATCTGATCGTGCTGATGAATGAGAAGAA
GAAGTTCTTCATGGTGTATGAGCGGTGCTGGGAGTGGATCTTCGCCGTGATGATCTACTTCTTTTGTGCC
CAGAGCCTGTTCATCTTTCTGTATGCCGTGGGCCCCCCTTGTTTTAACATCATGGGCCCAGACGGCGATA
GGATCGGCCACTCCGTGGGCGACCTGTTCGCCAAGAATCTGTTTGGCTTCTTTGCCTGGTACGTGCGCTT
CGTGGTGCTGGACCCCCACGTGAAGCGGATCAGAGGAGCAAGGGCCGTGTCTCCATATCAGACCAGGCCA
GTGACCGCAACAGACCAGACATCCAACCGGGTGTCTTTTCTGGGCAGAAAGACCAATACAAAGAAGGCGG
CCGCCGTGAGCAAGGGCGAGGAGCTGTTCACCGGGGTGGTGCCCATCCTGGTCGAGCTGGACGGCGACGT
AAACGGCCACAAGTTCAGCGTGTCCGGCGAGGGCGAGGGCGATGCCACCTACGGCAAGCTGACCCTGAAG
TTCATCTGCACCACCGGCAAGCTGCCCGTGCCCTGGCCCACCCTCGTGACCACCTTCGGCTACGGCCTGC
AGTGCTTCGCCCGCTACCCCGACCACATGAAGCAGCACGACTTCTTCAAGTCCGCCATGCCCGAAGGCTA
CGTCCAGGAGCGCACCATCTTCTTCAAGGACGACGGCAACTACAAGACCCGCGCCGAGGTGAAGTTCGAG
GGCGACACCCTGGTGAACCGCATCGAGCTGAAGGGCATCGACTTCAAGGAGGACGGCAACATCCTGGGGC
ACAAGCTGGAGTACAACTACAACAGCCACAACGTCTATATCATGGCCGACAAGCAGAAGAACGGCATCAA
GGTGAACTTCAAGATCCGCCACAACATCGAGGACGGCAGCGTGCAGCTCGCCGACCACTACCAGCAGAAC
ACCCCCATCGGCGACGGCCCCGTGCTGCTGCCCGACAACCACTACCTGAGCTACCAGTCCGCCCTGAGCA
AAGACCCCAACGAGAAGCGCGATCACATGGTCCTGCTGGAGTTCGTGACCGCCGCCGGGATCACTCTCGG
CATGGACGAGCTGTACAAGTAACATATGCTCTAGAGGGCCCGCGGTTCGAAGGTAAGCCTATCCCTAACC
CTCTCCTCGGTCTCGATTCTACGCGTACCGGTCATCATCACCATCACCATTGAGTTTAAACCCGCTGATC
AGCCTCGACTGTGCCTTCTAGTTGCCAGCCATCTGTTGTTTGCCCCTCCCCCGTGCCTTCCTTGACCCTG
GAAGGTGCCACTCCCACTGTCCTTTCCTAATAAAATGAGGAAATTGCATCGCATTGTCTGAGTAGGTGTC
ATTCTATTCTGGGGGGTGGGGTGGGGCAGGACAGCAAGGGGGAGGATTGGGAAGACAATAGCAGGCATGC
TGGGGATGCGGTGGGCTCTATGGCTTCTGAGGCGGAAAGAACCAGCTGGGGCTCTAGGGGGTATCCCC
[124 nt withheld, positions 2799-2922]
C
[91 nt withheld, positions 2924-3014]
A
[49 nt withheld, positions 3016-3064]
CCTTTGACGTTGGAGTCCACGTTCTTT
[37 nt withheld, positions 3092-3128]
ACCCTATCTCGGTCTATTCTTTTGATTTATAAGGGATTTTGCCGATTTCGGCCTATTGGTTAAAAAATGA
GCTGATTTAACAAAAATTTAACGCGAATTAATTCTGTGGAATGTGTGTCAGTTAGGGTGTGGAAAGTCCC
CAGGCTCCCCAGCAGGCAGAAGTATGCAAAGCATGCATCTCAATTAGTCAGCAACCAGGTGTGGAAAGTC
CCCAGGCTCCCCAGCAGGCAGAAGTATGCAAAGCATGCATCTCAATTAGTCAGCAACCATAGTCCCGCCC
CTAACTCCGCCCATCCCGCCCCTAACTCCGCCCAGTTCCGCCCATTCTCCGCCCCATGGCTGACTAATTT
TTTTTATTTATGCAGAGGCCGAGGCCGCCTCTGCCTCTGAGCTATTCCAGAAGTAGTGAGGAGGCTTTTT
TGGAGGCCTAGGCTTTTGCAAAAAGCTCCCGGGAGCTTGTATATCCATTTTCGGATCTGATCAAGAGACA
GGATGAGGATCGTTTCGCATGATTGAACAAGATGGATTGCACGCAGGTTCTCCGGCCGCTTGGGTGGAGA
GGCTATTCGGCTATGACTGGGCACAACAGACAATCGGCTGCTCTGATGCCGCCGTGTTCCGGCTGTCAGC
GCAGGGGCGCCCGGTTCTTTTTGTCAAGACCGACCTGTCCGGTGCCCTGAATGAACTGCAGGACGAGGCA
GCGCGGCTATCGTGGCTGGCCACGACGGGCGTTCCTTGCGCAGCTGTGCTCGACGTTGTCACTGAAGCGG
GAAGGGACTGGCTGCTATTGGGCGAAGTGCCGGGGCAGGATCTCCTGTCATCTCACCTTGCTCCTGCCGA
GAAAGTATCCATCATGGCTGATGCAATGCGGCGGCTGCATACGCTTGATCCGGCTACCTGCCCATTCGAC
CACCAAGCGAAACATCGCATCGAGCGAGCACGTACTCGGATGGAAGCCGGTCTTGTCGATCAGGATGATC
TGGACGAAGAGCATCAGGGGCTCGCGCCAGCCGAACTGTTCGCCAGGCTCAAGGCGCGCATGCCCGACGG
CGAGGATCTCGTCGTGACCCATGGCGATGCCTGCTTGCCGAATATCATGGTGGAAAATGGCCGCTTTTCT
GGATTCATCGACTGTGGCCGGCTGGGTGTGGCGGACCGCTATCAGGACATAGCGTTGGCTACCCGTGATA
TTGCTGAAGAGCTTGGCGGCGAATGGGCTGACCGCTTCCTCGTGCTTTACGGTATCGCCGCTCCCGATTC
GCAGCGCATCGCCTTCTATCGCCTTCTTGACGAGTTCTTCTGAGCGGGACTCTGGGGTTCGCGAAATGAC
CGACCAAGCGACGCCCAACCTGCCATCACGAGATTTCGATTCCACCGCCGCCTTCTATGAAAGGTTGGGC
TTCGGAATCGTTTTCCGGGACGCCGGCTGGATGATCCTCCAGCGCGGGGATCTCATGCTGGAGTTCTTCG
CCCACCCCAACTTGTTTATTGCAGCTTATAATGGTTACAAATAAAGCAATAGCATCACAAATTTCACAAA
TAAAGCATTTTTTTCACTGCATTCTAGTTGTGGTTTGTCCAAACTCATCAATGTATCTTATCATGTCTGT
ATACCGTCGACCTCTAGCTAGAGCTTGGCGTAATCATGGTCATAGCTGTTTCCTGTGTGAAATTGTTATC
CGCTCACAATTCCACACAACATACGAGCCGGAAGCATAAAGTGTAAAGCCTGGGGTGCCTAATGAGTGAG
CTAACTCACATTAATTGCGTTGCGCTCACTGCCCGCTTTCCAGTCGGGAAACCTGTCGTGCCAGCTGCAT
TAATGAATCGGCCAACGCGCGGGGAGAGGCGGTTTGCGTATTGGGCGCTCTTCCGCTTCCTCGCTCACTG
ACTCGCTGCGCTCGGTCGTTCGGCTGCGGCGAGCGGTATCAGCTCACTCAAAGGCGGTAATACGGTTATC
CACAGAATCAGGGGATAACGCAGGAAAGAACATGTGAGCAAAAGGCCAGCAAAAGGCCAGGAACCGTAAA
AAGGCCGCGTTGCTGGCCTTTTTCCATAGGCTCCGCCCCCCTGACGAGCATCACAAAAATCGACGCTCAA
GTCAGAGGTGGCGAAACCCGACAGGACTATAAAGATACCAGGCGTTTCCCCCTGGAAGCTCCCTCGTGCG
CTCTCCTGTTCCGACCCTGCCGCTTACCGGATACCTGTCCGCCTTTCTCCCTTCGGGAAGCGTGGCGCTT
TCTCATAGCTCACGCTGTAGGTATCTCAGTTCGGTGTAGGTCGTTCGCTCCAAGCTGGGCTGTGTGCACG
AACCCCCCGTTCAGCCCGACCGCTGCGCCTTATCCGGTAACTATCGTCTTGAGTCCAACCCGGTAAGACA
CGACTTATCGCCACTGGCAGCAGCCACTGGTAACAGGATTAGCAGAGCGAGGTATGTAGGCGGTGCTACA
GAGTTCTTGAAGTGGTGGCCTAACTACGGCTACACTAGAAGAACAGTATTTGGTATCTGCGCTCTGCTGA
AGCCAGTTACCTTCGGAAAAAGAGTTGGTAGCTCTTGATCCGGCAAACAAACCACCGCTGGTAGCGGTGG
TTTTTTTGTTTGCAAGCAGCAGATTACGCGCAGAAAAAAAGGATCTCAAGAAGATCCTTTGATCTTTTCT
ACGGGGTCTGACGCTCAGTGGAACGAAAACTCACGTTAAGGGATTTTGGTCATGAGATTATCAAAAAGGA
TCTTCACCTAGATCCTTTTAAATTAAAAATGAAGTTTTAAATCAATCTAAAGTATATATGAGTAAACTTG
GTCTGACAGTTACCAATGCTTAATCAGTGAGGCACCTATCTCAGCGATCTGTCTATTTCGTTCATCCATA
GTTGCCTGACTCCCCGTCGTGTAGATAACTACGATACGGGAGGGCTTACCATCTGGCCCCAGTGCTGCAA
TGATACCGCGAGACCCACGCTCACCGGCTCCAGATTTATCAGCAATAAACCAGCCAGCCGGAAGGGCCGA
GCGCAGAAGTGGTCCTGCAACTTTATCCGCCTCCATCCAGTCTATTAATTGTTGCCGGGAAGCTAGAGTA
AGTAGTTCGCCAGTTAATAGTTTGCGCAACGTTGTTGCCATTGCTACAGGCATCGTGGTGTCACGCTCGT
CGTTTGGTATGGCTTCATTCAGCTCCGGTTCCCAACGATCAAGGCGAGTTACATGATCCCCCATGTTGTG
CAAAAAAGCGGTTAGCTCCTTCGGTCCTCCGATCGTTGTCAGAAGTAAGTTGGCCGCAGTGTTATCACTC
ATGGTTATGGCAGCACTGCATAATTCTCTTACTGTCATGCCATCCGTAAGATGCTTTTCTGTGACTGGTG
AGTACTCAACCAAGTCATTCTGAGAATAGTGTATGCGGCGACCGAGTTGCTCTTGCCCGGCGTCAATACG
GGATAATACCGCGCCACATAGCAGAACTTTAAAAGTGCTCATCATTGGAAAACGTTCTTCGGGGCGAAAA
CTCTCAAGGATCTTACCGCTGTTGAGATCCAGTTCGATGTAACCCACTCGTGCACCCAACTGATCTTCAG
CATCTTTTACTTTCACCAGCGTTTCTGGGTGAGCAAAAACAGGAAGGCAAAATGCCGCAAAAAAGGGAAT
AAGGGCGACACGGAAATGTTGAATACTCATACTCTTCCTTTTTCAATATTATTGAAGCATTTATCAGGGT
TATTGTCTCATGAGCGGATACATATTTGAATGTATTTAGAAAAATAAACAAATAGGGGTTCCGCGCACAT
TTCCCCGAAAAGTGCCACCTGACGTCGACGGATCGGGAGATCTCCCGATCCCCTATGGTGCACTCTCAGT
ACAATCTGCTCTGATGCCGCATAGTTAAGCCAGTATCTGCTCCCTGCTTGTGTGTTGGAGGTCGCTGAGT
AGTGCGCGAGCAAAATTTAAGCTACAACAAGGCAAGGCTTG
Features (pLannotate 1.2.2; 21 found; start..end, strand, type, name):
     80..459     +  enhancer       CMV enhancer: human cytomegalovirus immediate early enhancer
    460..663     +  promoter       CMV promoter: human cytomegalovirus (CMV) immediate early promoter
    659..692     +  LTR            5' LTR (truncated) (fragment): truncated 5' long terminal repeat (LTR) from HIV-1
    708..726     +  promoter       T7 promoter: promoter for bacteriophage T7 RNA polymerase
   1686..2402    +  CDS            EYFP: enhanced YFP mammalian codon-optimized
   2432..2473    +  CDS            V5 tag: epitope tag from simian virus 5
   2529..2753    +  polyA_signal   bGH poly(A) signal: bovine growth hormone polyadenylation signal
   2757..2778    +  promoter       SV40 promoter (fragment): SV40 enhancer and early promoter
   2799..3227    +  rep_origin     f1 ori (sequence partly withheld): f1 bacteriophage origin of replication; arrow indicates direction of (+) strand synthesis
   3241..3570    +  promoter       SV40 promoter: SV40 enhancer and early promoter
   3637..4428    +  CDS            neo: KKA2_KLEPN - Also known as kan, nptII. Experimental evidence at protein level: Swiss-Prot protein existence level 1. Resistance to kanamycin, neomycin, paromomycin, ribostamycin, butirosin and gentamicin B. From Klebsiella pneumoniae.
   4454..4612    +  CDS            ble (fragment): BLE_KLEPN - Experimental evidence at protein level: Swiss-Prot protein existence level 1. Binding protein with a strong affinity to the bleomycin family of antibiotics. Binds to CL990; an antimitotic-antibiotic compound. From Klebsiella pneumoniae.
   4607..4728    +  polyA_signal   SV40 poly(A) signal: SV40 polyadenylation signal
   4801..4817    -  protein_bind   lac operator: The lac repressor binds to the lac operator to inhibit transcription in E. coli. This inhibition can be relieved by adding lactose or isopropyl-β-D-thiogalactopyranoside (IPTG). lac repressor encoded by lacI
   4825..4855    -  promoter       lac promoter: promoter for the E. coli lac operon
   4870..4891    -  protein_bind   CAP binding site: CAP binding activates transcription in the presence of cAMP. E. coli catabolite activator protein
   4904..4996    -  CDS            lacI (fragment): lac repressor; lacI; The lac repressor binds to the lac operator to inhibit transcription in E. coli. This inhibition can be relieved by adding lactose or isopropyl-β-D-thiogalactopyranoside (IPTG).
   5179..5767    -  rep_origin     ori: high-copy-number ColE1/pMB1/pBR322/pUC origin of replication
   5938..6798    -  CDS            AmpR: β-lactamase; bla; confers resistance to ampicillin, carbenicillin, and related antibiotics
   6799..6903    -  promoter       AmpR promoter: bla
   6962..7014    -  misc_feature   bom (fragment): basis of mobility region from pBR322
