[The description below was written by a language model from this plasmid's Addgene catalogue record and pLannotate feature annotations shown in this document.]
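Description:
HfACR1_EYFP_pcDNA3.1 is a mammalian expression plasmid built on the Invitrogen pcDNA3.1 backbone, about 7.1 kb in the sequenced record. It is maintained in E. coli as a high-copy plasmid through a ColE1/pUC-type origin and selected with ampicillin via the β-lactamase gene. An f1 origin is also present. For mammalian cells, the backbone carries a neomycin phosphotransferase cassette driven by the SV40 enhancer/early promoter and terminated by the SV40 poly(A) signal, which would allow G418 selection of stable transfectants. Several short annotated fragments (HIV-1 LTR, ble, lacI, bom) appear to be backbone remnants or incidental matches rather than functional parts.

The payload is HfACR1, an anion channelrhodopsin from the non-algal protist Hondaea fermentalgiana, listed as a roughly 900 bp insert cloned between BamHI and NotI sites that both remain intact. The opsin coding region is not itself annotated in the feature table, but it presumably fills the unannotated gap between the T7 promoter and EYFP. Expression is driven by the CMV immediate-early enhancer and promoter and terminated by the bovine growth hormone poly(A) signal. The T7 promoter upstream serves as a sequencing primer site and could support in vitro transcription. EYFP is fused to the C terminus of the channel, giving a fluorescent readout of expression and localisation. A V5 epitope sequence from the backbone lies downstream of EYFP, but the record does not indicate whether it is translated as part of the fusion.

The stated purpose is expression of the strongly red-shifted HfACR1 in mammalian cells. This light-gated anion channel belongs to the "RubyACR" group, so the construct suits characterisation of its photocurrents and spectral properties and evaluation as a long-wavelength optogenetic inhibitory tool.
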