Addgene plasmid #161026: HfACR1_EYFP_pcDNA3.1
Purpose: Expresses strongly red-shifted HfACR1 in mammalian cells
Depositing lab: John Spudich. Depositing organization: University of Texas Health Science Center at Houston. Publication: RubyACRs, nonalgal anion channelrhodopsins with highly red-shifted absorption. Govorunova EG, Sineshchekov OA, Li H, Wang Y, Brown LS, Spudich JL. Proc Natl Acad Sci U S A. 2020 Sep 15;117(37):22833-22840. doi: 10.1073/pnas.2005981117. Epub 2020 Sep 1. PubMed 32873643.
Backbone
  Vector backbone: pcDNA3.1
  Backbone manufacturer: Invitrogen
  Vector type: Mammalian Expression
Growth in bacteria
  Bacterial resistance: Ampicillin, 100 μg/mL
  Growth temperature: 37°C
  Growth strain: DH5alpha
  Copy number: High Copy
Gene/Insert
  Gene/Insert name: HfACR1
  Species: Hondaea fermentalgiana
  Insert size (bp): 900
  GenBank ID: MT002469
  Tag / fusion protein: EYFP (C terminal on insert)
  Cloning method: Restriction Enzyme; 5′ cloning site BamHI (not destroyed); 3′ cloning site NotI (not destroyed)
  Sequencing primers: 5′ TAATACGACTCACTATAGGG
Terms and licenses: Academic/Nonprofit Terms; Industry Terms: Not Available to Industry
How to cite: HfACR1_EYFP_pcDNA3.1 was a gift from John Spudich (Addgene plasmid # 161026 ; http://n2t.net/addgene:161026 ; RRID:Addgene_161026)
