>Addgene plasmid #161026 | HfACR1_EYFP_pcDNA3.1 | depositor partial sequence | sequence record 311969 | HfACR1 coding region
ATGAGCTACAACGAGACCGTGTGGAGGGAGGACTTCGCACAGGTGCTGCTGGCCCGGCCCCAGAACAGCG
GCGTGGTGAGCCAGGGAGTGGCAGGAGCAAGGCTGTGCGTGTTTAGCTGTTCCATCGCCCTGCTGTGCTT
CTATACCTTTCAGTGGAGGATCGGCCGCTGTAACCTGCACCCCATCTACGTGCAGTTCGTGACATTTTGC
GTGTATATCCTGTCTTGTTTCGGCACCACAGATTTTCTGTACATCCCAGTGGTGGACCACGCAGGAGTGA
CCTTCGATCTGGCCATCGGCAGATATCTGTTTTGGATGATGACATGCCCTGTGATCATCAGCAACGTGAA
TATCCTGCTGAACATCATGACCCCTGACGATATCGAGCTGCCACAGGTGACATTCATGATGGTGAAGGAC
ATCGTGATGATCGCCTTTGGCGTGCTGGCCGCCATGCAGCAGAACATCACCCTGAAGTGGATCTTCAATC
TGGCCTCCTACTTCGTGTGCTTTTGGCTGGTGGCCGATCTGATCGTGCTGATGAATGAGAAGAAGAAGTT
CTTCATGGTGTATGAGCGGTGCTGGGAGTGGATCTTCGCCGTGATGATCTACTTCTTTTGTGCCCAGAGC
CTGTTCATCTTTCTGTATGCCGTGGGCCCCCCTTGTTTTAACATCATGGGCCCAGACGGCGATAGGATCG
GCCACTCCGTGGGCGACCTGTTCGCCAAGAATCTGTTTGGCTTCTTTGCCTGGTACGTGCGCTTCGTGGT
GCTGGACCCCCACGTGAAGCGGATCAGAGGAGCAAGGGCCGTGTCTCCATATCAGACCAGGCCAGTGACC
GCAACAGACCAGACATCCAACCGGGTGTCTTTTCTGGGCAGAAAGACCAATACAAAGAAG
